Addgene plasmid #245056: mApple TBC1D10B
Purpose: Distribution and localization of human TBC1D10B in cells
Depositing lab: Thomas Martin. Depositing organization: University of Wisconsin, Madison.
Backbone
  Vector backbone: C1
  Vector type: Mammalian Expression
Growth in bacteria
  Bacterial resistance: Kanamycin, 50 μg/mL
  Growth temperature: 37°C
  Growth strain: DH5alpha
  Copy number: High Copy
Gene/Insert
  Gene/Insert name: TBC1D10B
  Species: H. sapiens (human)
  Entrez Gene: TBC1D10B (a.k.a. FP2461, DKFZp434P1750)
  Tag / fusion protein: mApple (N terminal on insert)
  Cloning method: Restriction Enzyme; 5′ cloning site Unknown (unknown if destroyed)
Terms and licenses: Academic/Nonprofit Terms; Industry Terms: Not Available to Industry
Depositor comments: The depositor confirms that discrepancies between the depositor's sequence and Addgene's sequences have no functional consequences. Addgene NGS finds a truncated TBC1D10B (NP_056342.3, aa 276-808) with K334R, G671D, I685V, P692S.
How to cite: mApple TBC1D10B was a gift from Thomas Martin (Addgene plasmid # 245056 ; http://n2t.net/addgene:245056 ; RRID:Addgene_245056)
