[The description below was written by a language model from this plasmid's Addgene catalogue record and pLannotate feature annotations shown in this document.]
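Description:
mApple TBC1D10B is a 6,340 nt mammalian expression plasmid built on a C1-type fluorescent-protein fusion backbone. It is used to follow the distribution and localization of human TBC1D10B in cells. The CMV immediate early enhancer and promoter drive a single open reading frame in which the monomeric red fluorescent protein mApple sits at the N terminus, followed after a short linker by the TBC1D10B coding sequence. Remnants of the multiple cloning site and an SV40 polyadenylation signal lie downstream. TBC1D10B is annotated as a GTPase-activating protein for RAB3A, RAB22A, RAB27A and RAB35, so the fusion lets this Rab GAP be imaged in transfected cells by red fluorescence.

The insert is not full length. Repository sequencing found a truncated TBC1D10B covering residues 276–808 of the reference protein, with four substitutions (K334R, G671D, I685V, P692S), which agrees with the feature table calling the coding region a fragment. The depositor states that the discrepancies between their sequence and the repository's have no functional consequences. The restriction sites used for cloning are not recorded.

The plasmid replicates in E. coli from a high-copy ColE1/pUC-type origin and also carries an f1 phage origin. Selection relies on a dual-purpose NeoR/KanR cassette encoding the Tn5 aminoglycoside phosphotransferase. A bacterial bla-type promoter expresses it for kanamycin resistance in bacteria, while the SV40 enhancer/early promoter and the HSV TK polyadenylation signal allow G418 selection of stably transfected mammalian cells. The short large T antigen, ble and bGH poly(A) fragments in the annotation appear to be backbone remnants or partial matches rather than functional elements.
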