Features (pLannotate 1.2.2; 16 found; start..end, strand, type, name):
      1..304     +  enhancer       CMV enhancer: human cytomegalovirus immediate early enhancer
    305..508     +  promoter       CMV promoter: human cytomegalovirus (CMV) immediate early promoter
    553..1260    +  CDS            mApple: mApple is a basic (constitutively fluorescent) red fluorescent protein published in 2008, derived from Discosoma sp.. It is reported to be a rapidly-maturing monomer with high acid sensitivity.
   1276..2874    +  CDS            TBC1D10B (fragment): TB10B_HUMAN - Experimental evidence at protein level: Swiss-Prot protein existence level 1. Acts as GTPase-activating protein for RAB3A, RAB22A, RAB27A, AND RAB35. Does not act on RAB2A and RAB6A. From Homo sapiens (Human).
   2918..2944    +  misc_feature   MCS (fragment): multiple cloning site
   2961..3045    +  CDS            large T antigen (fragment): large T antigen from SV40 (simian virus 40)
   3068..3189    +  polyA_signal   SV40 poly(A) signal: SV40 polyadenylation signal
   3223..3651    -  rep_origin     f1 ori (sequence partly withheld): f1 bacteriophage origin of replication; arrow indicates direction of (+) strand synthesis
   3678..3782    +  promoter       AmpR promoter: bla
   3784..4141    +  promoter       SV40 promoter: SV40 enhancer and early promoter
   4176..4970    +  CDS            NeoR/KanR: aminoglycoside phosphotransferase from Tn5; aph(3')-II (or nptII); confers resistance to neomycin, kanamycin, and G418 (Geneticin®)
   4991..5143    +  CDS            ble (fragment): BLE_KLEPN - Experimental evidence at protein level: Swiss-Prot protein existence level 1. Binding protein with a strong affinity to the bleomycin family of antibiotics. Binds to CL990; an antimitotic-antibiotic compound. From Klebsiella pneumoniae.
   5202..5249    +  polyA_signal   HSV TK poly(A) signal: herpes simplex virus thymidine kinase polyadenylation signal (Cole and Stacy, 1985)
   5340..5356    -  polyA_signal   bGH poly(A) signal (fragment): bovine growth hormone polyadenylation signal
   5578..6166    +  rep_origin     ori: high-copy-number ColE1/pMB1/pBR322/pUC origin of replication
   6281..6340    +  enhancer       CMV enhancer (fragment): human cytomegalovirus immediate early enhancer
>Addgene plasmid #245056 | mApple TBC1D10B | addgene full sequence | sequence record 487702 | Addgene NGS Result
CGTTACATAACTTACGGTAAATGGCCCGCCTGGCTGACCGCCCAACGACCCCCGCCCATTGACGTCAATA
ATGACGTATGTTCCCATAGTAACGCCAATAGGGACTTTCCATTGACGTCAATGGGTGGAGTATTTACGGT
AAACTGCCCACTTGGCAGTACATCAAGTGTATCATATGCCAAGTACGCCCCCTATTGACGTCAATGACGG
TAAATGGCCCGCCTGGCATTATGCCCAGTACATGACCTTATGGGACTTTCCTACTTGGCAGTACATCTAC
GTATTAGTCATCGCTATTACCATGGTGATGCGGTTTTGGCAGTACATCAATGGGCGTGGATAGCGGTTTG
ACTCACGGGGATTTCCAAGTCTCCACCCCATTGACGTCAATGGGAGTTTGTTTTGGCACCAAAATCAACG
GGACTTTCCAAAATGTCGTAACAACTCCGCCCCATTGACGCAAATGGGCGGTAGGCGTGTACGGTGGGAG
GTCTATATAAGCAGAGCTGGTTTAGTGAACCGTCAGATCCGCTAGCGCTACCGGTCGCCACCATGGTGAG
CAAGGGCGAGGAGAATAACATGGCCATCATCAAGGAGTTCATGCGCTTCAAGGTGCACATGGAGGGCTCC
GTGAACGGCCACGAGTTCGAGATCGAGGGCGAGGGCGAGGGCCGCCCCTACGAGGCCTTTCAGACCGCTA
AGCTGAAGGTGACCAAGGGTGGCCCCCTGCCCTTCGCCTGGGACATCCTGTCCCCTCAGTTCATGTACGG
CTCCAAGGTCTACATTAAGCACCCAGCCGACATCCCCGACTACTTCAAGCTGTCCTTCCCCGAGGGCTTC
AGGTGGGAGCGCGTGATGAACTTCGAGGACGGCGGCATTATTCACGTTAACCAGGACTCCTCCCTGCAGG
ACGGCGTGTTCATCTACAAGGTGAAGCTGCGCGGCACCAACTTCCCCTCCGACGGCCCCGTAATGCAGAA
GAAGACCATGGGCTGGGAGGCCTCCGAGGAGCGGATGTACCCCGAGGACGGCGCCCTGAAGAGCGAGATC
AAGAAGAGGCTGAAGCTGAAGGACGGCGGCCACTACGCCGCCGAGGTCAAGACCACCTACAAGGCCAAGA
AGCCCGTGCAGCTGCCCGGCGCCTACATCGTCGACATCAAGTTGGACATCGTGTCCCACAACGAGGACTA
CACCATCGTGGAACAGTACGAACGCGCCGAGGGCCGCCACTCCACCGGCGGCATGGACGAGCTGTACAAG
TCCGGACTCAGATCCATGTCTGGGACCTTGGAGTCCTTGGCGGATGATGTGAGCTCCATGGGCTCAGATT
CAGAGATAAACGGGCTGGCCCTGCGCAAGACGGACAAGTATGGCTTCCTTGGGGGCAGCCAGTACTCGGG
CAGCCTAGAGAGCTCCATTCCCGTGGACGTGGCTCGGCAGCGGGAGCTCAGATGGCTGGACATGTTCAGT
AACTGGGATAAGTGGCTGTCACGGCGATTCCAGAAGGTGAAGCTGCGCTGCCGGAAGGGGATCCCCTCCT
CTCTCAGAGCCAAAGCCTGGCAGTACCTGTCTAATAGCAAGGAACTTCTGGAGCAGAACCCAGGAAAGTT
TGAGGAGCTGGAACGGGCTCCTGGGGACCCCAAGTGGCTGGATGTGATTGAGAAGGACCTGCACCGCCAG
TTCCCTTTCCACGAGATGTTTGCTGCTCGAGGGGGGCATGGGCAACAGGACCTGTACCGAATCCTGAAGG
CCTACACCATCTACCGGCCTGACGAGGGTTACTGCCAGGCCCAGGCCCCCGTGGCTGCGGTCCTGCTCAT
GCACATGCCTGCGGAGCAAGCCTTTTGGTGCCTGGTGCAGATCTGCGACAAGTACCTCCCAGGTTACTAC
AGTGCAGGGCTGGAGGCCATTCAGCTGGACGGGGAGATCTTTTTTGCACTCCTGCGCCGGGCCTCCCCGC
TGGCGCATCGCCACCTGCGGCGGCAGCGCATTGACCCTGTGCTCTACATGACGGAGTGGTTCATGTGCAT
CTTCGCCCGCACCCTGCCCTGGGCGTCGGTGCTGCGTGTCTGGGACATGTTTTTCTGTGAAGGCGTTAAG
ATCATCTTCCGGGTGGCCCTGGTCCTGCTGCGCCACACGCTGGGCTCAGTGGAGAAGCTGCGCTCCTGCC
AAGGCATGTATGAGACCATGGAGCAGCTGCGTAACCTGCCCCAGCAGTGCATGCAGGAAGACTTCCTGGT
GCATGAGGTGACCAATCTGCCGGTGACAGAAGCACTGATTGAGCGGGAGAATGCAGCCCAGCTCAAGAAG
TGGCGGGAAACGCGGGGGGAGCTGCAGTATCGGCCCTCACGGCGACTGCATGGGTCCCGGGCCATCCACG
AGGAGCGCCGGCGGCAACAGCCACCCCTGGGCCCCTCCTCCAGCCTCCTCAGCCTCCCTGGCCTCAAGAG
CCGAGACTCCCGGGCAGCTGGAGGGGCCCCGTCCCCGCCGCCCCCCGTCCGCAGAGCCAGTGCTGGGTCT
GCCCCAGGGCCTGTGGTCACTGCTGAGGGACTGCATCCATCCCTTCCCTCACCCACTGGCAATAGCACCC
CCTTGGGTTCCAGCAAGGAGACCCGGAAGCAGGAGAAGGAGCGGCAGAAACAGGAGAAGGAGCGGCAGAA
ACAGGAGAAGGAGCGGGAGAAGGAGCGGCAGAAGCAGGAGAAAGAGCGAGAGAAGCAGGAAAAGGAGCGA
GAGAAGCAGGAGAAGGAGCGGCAGAAGCAGGAGAAGAAGGCTCAAGGCCGGAAGCTTTCGCTGCGTCGAA
AGGCAGATGGGCCCCCAGGCCCCCATGATGGTGGGGACAGGCCCTCAGCCGAGGCCCGGCAGGACGCTTA
CTTCTGACCTCTGCCCTAATCACTAGTGAATTCGCGGCCGCCTGCAGGTCGACGGTACCGCGGGCCCGGG
ATCCACCGGATCTAGATAACTGATCATAATCAGCCATACCACATTTGTAGAGGTTTTACTTGCTTTAAAA
AACCTCCCACACCTCCCCCTGAACCTGAAACATAAAATGAATGCAATTGTTGTTGTTAACTTGTTTATTG
CAGCTTATAATGGTTACAAATAAAGCAATAGCATCACAAATTTCACAAATAAAGCATTTTTTTCACTGCA
TTCTAGTTGTGGTTTGTCCAAACTCATCAATGTATCTTAACGCGTAAATTGTAAGCGTTAATATTTTGTT
AAAATTCGCGTTAAATTTTTGTTAAATCAGCTCATTTTTTAACCAATAGGCCGAAATCGGCAAAATCCCT
TATAAATCAAAAGAATAGACCGAGATAGGGT
[37 nt withheld, positions 3322-3358]
AAAGAACGTGGACTCCAACGTCAAAGG
[49 nt withheld, positions 3386-3434]
T
[91 nt withheld, positions 3436-3526]
G
[124 nt withheld, positions 3528-3651]
CAGGTGGCACTTTTCGGGGAAATGTGCGCGGAACCCCTATTTGTTTATTTTTCTAAATACATTCAAATAT
GTATCCGCTCATGAGACAATAACCCTGATAAATGCTTCAATAATATTGAAAAAGGAAGAGTCCTGAGGCG
GAAAGAACCAGCTGTGGAATGTGTGTCAGTTAGGGTGTGGAAAGTCCCCAGGCTCCCCAGCAGGCAGAAG
TATGCAAAGCATGCATCTCAATTAGTCAGCAACCAGGTGTGGAAAGTCCCCAGGCTCCCCAGCAGGCAGA
AGTATGCAAAGCATGCATCTCAATTAGTCAGCAACCATAGTCCCGCCCCTAACTCCGCCCATCCCGCCCC
TAACTCCGCCCAGTTCCGCCCATTCTCCGCCCCATGGCTGACTAATTTTTTTTATTTATGCAGAGGCCGA
GGCCGCCTCGGCCTCTGAGCTATTCCAGAAGTAGTGAGGAGGCTTTTTTGGAGGCCTAGGCTTTTGCAAA
GATCGATCAAGAGACAGGATGAGGATCGTTTCGCATGATTGAACAAGATGGATTGCACGCAGGTTCTCCG
GCCGCTTGGGTGGAGAGGCTATTCGGCTATGACTGGGCACAACAGACAATCGGCTGCTCTGATGCCGCCG
TGTTCCGGCTGTCAGCGCAGGGGCGCCCGGTTCTTTTTGTCAAGACCGACCTGTCCGGTGCCCTGAATGA
ACTGCAAGACGAGGCAGCGCGGCTATCGTGGCTGGCCACGACGGGCGTTCCTTGCGCAGCTGTGCTCGAC
GTTGTCACTGAAGCGGGAAGGGACTGGCTGCTATTGGGCGAAGTGCCGGGGCAGGATCTCCTGTCATCTC
ACCTTGCTCCTGCCGAGAAAGTATCCATCATGGCTGATGCAATGCGGCGGCTGCATACGCTTGATCCGGC
TACCTGCCCATTCGACCACCAAGCGAAACATCGCATCGAGCGAGCACGTACTCGGATGGAAGCCGGTCTT
GTCGATCAGGATGATCTGGACGAAGAGCATCAGGGGCTCGCGCCAGCCGAACTGTTCGCCAGGCTCAAGG
CGAGCATGCCCGACGGCGAGGATCTCGTCGTGACCCATGGCGATGCCTGCTTGCCGAATATCATGGTGGA
AAATGGCCGCTTTTCTGGATTCATCGACTGTGGCCGGCTGGGTGTGGCGGACCGCTATCAGGACATAGCG
TTGGCTACCCGTGATATTGCTGAAGAGCTTGGCGGCGAATGGGCTGACCGCTTCCTCGTGCTTTACGGTA
TCGCCGCTCCCGATTCGCAGCGCATCGCCTTCTATCGCCTTCTTGACGAGTTCTTCTGAGCGGGACTCTG
GGGTTCGAAATGACCGACCAAGCGACGCCCAACCTGCCATCACGAGATTTCGATTCCACCGCCGCCTTCT
ATGAAAGGTTGGGCTTCGGAATCGTTTTCCGGGACGCCGGCTGGATGATCCTCCAGCGCGGGGATCTCAT
GCTGGAGTTCTTCGCCCACCCTAGGGGGAGGCTAACTGAAACACGGAAGGAGACAATACCGGAAGGAACC
CGCGCTATGACGGCAATAAAAAGACAGAATAAAACGCACGGTGTTGGGTCGTTTGTTCATAAACGCGGGG
TTCGGTCCCAGGGCTGGCACTCTGTCGATACCCCACCGAGACCCCATTGGGGCCAATACGCCCGCGTTTC
TTCCTTTTCCCCACCCCACCCCCCAAGTTCGGGTGAAGGCCCAGGGCTCGCAGCCAACGTCGGGGCGGCA
GGCCCTGCCATAGCCTCAGGTTACTCATATATACTTTAGATTGATTTAAAACTTCATTTTTAATTTAAAA
GGATCTAGGTGAAGATCCTTTTTGATAATCTCATGACCAAAATCCCTTAACGTGAGTTTTCGTTCCACTG
AGCGTCAGACCCCGTAGAAAAGATCAAAGGATCTTCTTGAGATCCTTTTTTTCTGCGCGTAATCTGCTGC
TTGCAAACAAAAAAACCACCGCTACCAGCGGTGGTTTGTTTGCCGGATCAAGAGCTACCAACTCTTTTTC
CGAAGGTAACTGGCTTCAGCAGAGCGCAGATACCAAATACTGTTCTTCTAGTGTAGCCGTAGTTAGGCCA
CCACTTCAAGAACTCTGTAGCACCGCCTACATACCTCGCTCTGCTAATCCTGTTACCAGTGGCTGCTGCC
AGTGGCGATAAGTCGTGTCTTACCGGGTTGGACTCAAGACGATAGTTACCGGATAAGGCGCAGCGGTCGG
GCTGAACGGGGGGTTCGTGCACACAGCCCAGCTTGGAGCGAACGACCTACACCGAACTGAGATACCTACA
GCGTGAGCTATGAGAAAGCGCCACGCTTCCCGAAGGGAGAAAGGCGGACAGGTATCCGGTAAGCGGCAGG
GTCGGAACAGGAGAGCGCACGAGGGAGCTTCCAGGGGGAAACGCCTGGTATCTTTATAGTCCTGTCGGGT
TTCGCCACCTCTGACTTGAGCGTCGATTTTTGTGATGCTCGTCAGGGGGGCGGAGCCTATGGAAAAACGC
CAGCAACGCGGCCTTTTTACGGTTCCTGGCCTTTTGCTGGCCTTTTGCTCACATGTTCTTTCCTGCGTTA
TCCCCTGATTCTGTGGATAACCGTATTACCGCCATGCATTAGTTATTAATAGTAATCAATTACGGGGTCA
TTAGTTCATAGCCCATATATGGAGTTCCG
